Addgene plasmid #79682: GAK_HUMAN_D0
Purpose: This plasmid encodes the kinase domain of GAK. Intended for co-expression with Lambda Phosphatase that accompanies this set to enhance bacterial kinase expression.
Depositing lab: John Chodera & Nicholas Levinson & Markus Seeliger. Depositing organization: Memorial Sloan-Kettering Cancer Center. Publication: An open library of human kinase domain constructs for automated bacterial expression. Albanese SK, Parton DL, Isik M, Rodriguez-Laureano L, Hanson SM, Behr JM, Gradia S, Jeans C, Levinson NM, Seeliger MA, Chodera JD. Biochemistry. 2018 Jul 13. doi: 10.1021/acs.biochem.7b01081. PubMed 30004690.
Backbone
  Vector backbone: pET His10 TEV LIC cloning vector (2B-T-10)
  Backbone manufacturer: Scott Gradia (Addgene plasmid # 78173)
  Vector type: Bacterial Expression
Growth in bacteria
  Bacterial resistance: Ampicillin, 100 μg/mL
  Growth temperature: 37°C
  Growth strain: DH5alpha
  Copy number: Low Copy
Gene/Insert
  Gene/Insert name: GAK
  Species: H. sapiens (human)
  Entrez Gene: GAK (a.k.a. DNAJ26, DNAJC26)
  Promoter: T7
  Tag / fusion protein: His10-TEV (N terminal on backbone)
  Cloning method: Ligation Independent Cloning
  Sequencing primers: 5′ T7; 3′ T7 reverse
Terms and licenses: Academic/Nonprofit Terms; Industry Terms: Not Available to Industry
Depositor comments: This plasmid was generated as part of an open library of human kinase domain constructs for automated bacterial expression. The work can be found here doi: http://dx.doi.org/10.1101/038711 The lambda phosphatase expression vector can be found at https://www.addgene.org/79748/ The YopH Phosphatase expression vector can be found at https://www.addgene.org/79749/
How to cite: GAK_HUMAN_D0 was a gift from John Chodera & Nicholas Levinson & Markus Seeliger (Addgene plasmid # 79682 ; http://n2t.net/addgene:79682 ; RRID:Addgene_79682)
