[The description below was written by a language model from this plasmid's Addgene catalogue record.]
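Description:
GAK_HUMAN_D0 is a bacterial expression plasmid that encodes the kinase domain of human GAK (cyclin G-associated kinase, also known as DNAJC26). It is built on the pET His10 TEV LIC cloning vector (2B-T-10), a pET-family backbone designed for ligation-independent cloning, which was the method used to introduce the insert. The plasmid is selected with ampicillin and is recorded as low copy. The record does not include a feature table, so the exact residue boundaries of the kinase domain, the origin of replication and other backbone elements are not stated.

Expression is driven by a T7 promoter, so protein production requires a host that supplies T7 RNA polymerase, as is standard for pET systems. The backbone contributes an N-terminal ten-histidine tag followed by a TEV protease recognition site. This allows the fusion protein to be captured by immobilised metal affinity chromatography, and the tag can then be cleaved off with TEV protease.

The construct belongs to an open library of human kinase domain constructs assembled for automated bacterial expression. It is intended for co-expression with the lambda phosphatase plasmid that accompanies the set, and a YopH phosphatase vector is also part of the collection. According to the record, pairing the kinase with lambda phosphatase enhances bacterial kinase expression. Phosphatase co-expression is generally understood to help by keeping the kinase dephosphorylated and limiting kinase activity that is harmful to the host. Typical uses would be producing recombinant GAK kinase domain for biochemical, biophysical or inhibitor-binding studies.
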