>Addgene plasmid #79682 | GAK_HUMAN_D0 | depositor partial sequence | sequence record 149004 | Sequence of gene (GAK_HUMAN) inserted into backbone.
GCGGGTCCAGGCTCCCTGGGCGGTGCTTCCGGCCGCGACCAGAGTGACTTCGTGGGGCAGACGGTGGAAC
TGGGCGAGCTGCGGCTGCGGGTGCGGCGGGTCCTGGCCGAAGGAGGGTTTGCATTTGTGTATGAAGCTCA
AGATGTGGGGAGTGGCAGAGAGTATGCATTAAAGAGGCTATTATCCAATGAAGAGGAAAAGAACAGAGCC
ATCATTCAAGAAGTTTGCTTCATGAAAAAGCTTTCCGGCCACCCGAACATTGTCCAGTTTTGTTCTGCAG
CGTCTATAGGAAAAGAGGAGTCAGACACGGGGCAGGCTGAGTTCCTCTTGCTCACAGAGCTCTGTAAAGG
GCAGCTGGTGGAATTTTTGAAGAAAATGGAATCTCGAGGCCCCCTTTCGTGCGACACGGTTCTGAAGATC
TTCTACCAGACGTGCCGCGCCGTGCAGCACATGCACCGGCAGAAGCCGCCCATCATCCACAGGGACCTCA
AGGTTGAGAACTTGTTGCTTAGTAACCAAGGGACCATTAAGCTGTGTGACTTTGGCAGTGCCACGACCAT
CTCGCACTACCCTGACTACAGCTGGAGCGCCCAGAGGCGAGCCCTGGTGGAGGAAGAGATCACGAGGAAT
ACAACACCAATGTATAGAACACCAGAAATCATAGACTTGTATTCCAACTTCCCGATCGGCGAGAAGCAGG
ATATCTGGGCCCTGGGCTGCATCTTGTACCTGCTGTGCTTCCGGCAGCACCCTTTTGAGGATGGAGCGAA
ACTTCGAATAGTCAATGGGAAGTACTCGATCCCCCCGCACGACACGCAGTACACGGTCTTCCACAGCCTC
ATCCGCGCCATGCTGCAGGTGAACCCGGAGGAGCGGCTGTCCATCGCCGAGGTGGTGCACCAGCTGCAGG
AGATCGCGGCCGCCCGCAACGTGAACCCCAAGTCTCCCATCACAGAGCTCCTGGAGCAGAATGGAGGCTA
CGGGAGCGCCACACTGTCCCGAGGGCCA
