>Addgene plasmid #79682 | GAK_HUMAN_D0 | addgene partial sequence | sequence record 156054 | T7 5'-TAATACGACTCACTATAGGG-3'
ATTAAGCGGCCGCCCTGCAGGACTCGAGTTCTAGAAATAATTTTGTTTAACTTTAAGAAGGAGATATACA
TATGAAATCTTCTCACCATCACCATCACCATCACCATCACCATGAAAACCTGTACTTCCAATCCAATGCA
GCGGGTCCAGGCTCCCTGGGCGGTGCTTCCGGCCGCGACCAGAGTGACTTCGTGGGGCAGACGGTGGAAC
TGGGCGAGCTGCGGCTGCGGGTGCGGCGGGTCCTGGCCGAAGGAGGGTTTGCATTTGTGTATGAAGCTCA
AGATGTGGGGAGTGGCAGAGAGTATGCATTAAAGAGGCTATTATCCAATGAAGAGGAAAAGAACAGAGCC
ATCATTCAAGAAGTTTGCTTCATGAAAAAGCTTTCCGGCCACCCGAACATTGTCCAGTTTTGTTCTGCAG
CGTCTATAGGAAAAGAGGAGTCAGACACGGGGCAGGCTGAGTTCCTCTTGCTCACAGAGCTCTGTAAAGG
GCAGCTGGTGGAATTTTTGAAGAAAATGGAATCTCGAGGCCCCCTTTCGTGCGACACGGTTCTGAAGATC
TTCTACCAGACGTGCCGCGCCGTGCAGCACATGCACCGGCAGAAGCCGCCCATCATCCACAGGGACCTCA
AGGTTGAGAACTTGTTGCTTAGTAACCAAGGGACCATTAAGCTGTGTGACTTTGGCAGTGCCACGACCAT
CTCGCACTACCCTGACTACAGCTGGAGCGCCCAGAGGCGAGCCCTGGTGGAGGAAGAGATCACGAGGAAT
ACAACACCAATGTATAGAACACCAGAA
