>Addgene plasmid #79682 | GAK_HUMAN_D0 | addgene partial sequence | sequence record 156055 | T7term 5'-GCTAGTTATTGCTCAGCGG-3'
TTGTTAGCAGCCGGATCAGCGCGCACGCGTGGTACCGGCCGGCCACCAGGTGGCGCGCCGCGATCGCGGA
TCCGTTATCCACTTCCAATGTTATTATGGCCCTCGGGACAGTGTGGCGCTCCCGTAGCCTCCATTCTGCT
CCAGGAGCTCTGTGATGGGAGACTTGGGGTTCACGTTGCGGGCGGCCGCGATCTCCTGCAGCTGGTGCAC
CACCTCGGCGATGGACAGCCGCTCCTCCGGGTTCACCTGCAGCATGGCGCGGATGAGGCTGTGGAAGACC
GTGTACTGCGTGTCGTGCGGGGGGATCGAGTACTTCCCATTGACTATTCGAAGTTTCGCTCCATCCTCAA
AAGGGTGCTGCCGGAAGCACAGCAGGTACAAGATGCAGCCCAGGGCCCAGATATCCTGCTTCTCGCCGAT
CGGGAAGTTGGAATACAAGTCTATGATTTCTGGTGTTCTATACATTGGTGTTGTATTCCTCGTGATCTCT
TCCTCCACCAGGGCTCGCCTCTGGGCGCTCCAGCTGTAGTCAGGGTAGTGCGAGATGGTCGTGGCACTGC
CAAAGTCACACAGCTTAATGGTCCCTTGGTTACTAAGCAACAAGTTCTCAACCTTGAGGTCCCTGTGGAT
GATGGGCGGCTTCTGCCGGTGCATGTGCTGCACGGCGCGGCACGTCTGGTAGAAGATCTTCAGAACCGTG
TCGCACGAAAGGGGGCCTCGAGATTCCATTTTCTTCAAAAATTCCACCAGCTGCCCTTTACAGAGCTCTG
TGAGCAAGAGGAACTCAGCCTGCCCCGTGTCTGACTCCTCTTTTCCTATAGACGCTGCAGA
